>Addgene plasmid #153518 | pGCP123-GFP_g1 | addgene full sequence | sequence record 307069 | Addgene NGS Result
AACAGCTTTTTCAAAGTTGTTTTCAAAGTTGGCGTATAACATAGTATCGACGGAAGATCCTGCAGAGATC
TATCTAAAACAGTCTTAATTCTATCTTGAGAAAGTATTGGTAATAATATTATTGTCGATAACGCGAGCAT
AATAAACGGCTCTGATTAAATTCTGAAGTTTGTTAGATACAATGATTTCCATCTAATTCAACAAGAATTG
TTTTAGAGCTAGAAATAGCAAGTTAAAATAAGGCTAGTCCGTTATCAACTTGAAAAAGTGGCACCGAGTC
GGTGCTTTTTTTGGATCCACTAGTGGTACCGAATTCACCAGAATCAATTGGCATGCGGCCGCCACCGCGG
TGGAGCTCCAGCTTTTGTTCCCTTTAGTGAGGGTTAATTGCGCGCTTGGCGTAATCATGGTCATAGCTGT
TTCCTGGCATGCTCGATTTTTTATTAAAACGTCTCAAAATCGTTTCTGAGACGTTTTAGCGTTTATTTCG
TTTAGTTATCGGCATAATCGTTAAAACAGGCGTTATCGTAGCGTAAAAGCCCTTGAGCGTAGCGTGGCTT
TGCAGCGAAGATGTTGTCTGTTAGATTATGAAAGCCGATGACTGAATGAAATAATAAGCGCAGCGTCCTT
CTATTTCGGTTGGAGGAGGCTCAAGGGAGTTTGAGGGAATGAAATTCCCTCATGGGTTTGATTTTAAAAA
TTGCTTGCAATTTTGCCGAGCGGTAGCGCTGGAAAATTTTTGAAAAAAATTTGGAATTTGGAAAAAAATG
GGGGGAAAGGAAGCGAATTTTGCTTCCGTACTACGACCCCCCATTAAGTGCCGAGTGCCAATTTTTGTGC
CAAAAACGCTCTATCCCAACTGGCTCAAGGGTTTGAGGGGTTTTTCAATCGCCAACGAATCGCCAACGTT
TTCGCCAACGTTTTTTATAAATCTATATTTAAGTAGCTTTATTGTTGTTTTTATGATTACAAAGTGATAC
ACTAATTTTATAAAATTATTTGATTGGAGTTTTTTAAATGGTGATTTCAGAATCGAAAAAAAGAGTTATG
ATTTCTCTGACAAAAGAGCAAGATAAAAAATTAACAGATATGGCGAAACAAAAAGGTTTTTCAAAATCTG
CGGTTGCGGCGTTAGCTATAGAAGAATATGCAAGAAAGGAATCAGAACAAAAAAAATAAGCGAAAGCTCG
CGTTTTTAGAAGGATACGAGTTTTCGCTACTTGTTTTTGATAAGGTAATTATATCATGGCTATTAAAAAT
ACTAAAGCTAGAAATTTTGGATTTTTATTATATCCTGACTCAATTCCTAATGATTGGAAAGAAAAATTAG
AGAGTTTGGGCGTATCTATGGCTGTCAGTCCTTTACACGATATGGACGAAAAAAAAGATAAAGATACATG
GAATAGTAGTGATGTTATACGAAATGGAAAGCACTATAAAAAACCACACTATCACGTTATATATATTGCA
CGAAATCCTGTAACAATAGAAAGCGTTAGGAACAAGATTAAGCGAAAATTGGGGAATAGTTCAGTTGCTC
ATGTTGAGATACTTGATTATATCAAAGGTTCATATGAATATTTGACTCATGAATCAAAGGACGCTATTGC
TAAGAATAAACATATATACGACAAAAAAGATATTTTGAACATTAATGATTTTGATATTGACCGCTATATA
ACACTTGATGAAAGCCAAAAAAGAAAATTGAAGAATTTACTTTTAGATATAGTGGATGACTATAATTTGG
TAAATACAAAAGATTTAATGGCTTTTATTCGCCTTAGGGGAGCGGAGTTTGGAATTTTAAATACGAATGA
TGTAAAAGATATTGTTTCAACAAACTCTAGCGCCTTTAGATTATGGTTTGAGGGCAATTATCAGTGTGGA
TATAGAGCAAGTTATGCAAAGGTTCTTGATGCTGAAACGGGGGAAATAAAATGACAAACAAAGAAAAAGA
GTTATTTGCTGAAAATGAGGAATTAAAAAAAGAAATTAAGGACTTAAAAGAGCGTATTGAAAGATACAGA
GAAATGGAAGTTGAATTAAGTACAACAATAGATTTATTGAGAGGAGGGATTATTGAATAAATAAAAGCCC
CCCTGACGAAAGTCGACGATACAAATTCCTCGTAGGCGCTCGGGACCCCTATCTAGCGAACTTTTAGAAA
AGATATAAAACATCAGAGTATGGACAGTTGCGGATGTACTTCAGAAAAGATTAGATGTCTAAAAAGCTTG
TAGTTAAAGCTTTTTAGACATCTAAATCTAGGTACTAAAACAATTCATCCAGTAAAATATAATATTTTAT
TTTCTCCCAATCAGGCTTGATCCCCAGTAAGTCAAAAAATAGCTCGACATACTGTTCTTCCCCGATATCC
TCCCTGATCGACCGGACGCAGAAGGCAATGTCATACCACTTGTCCGCCCTGCCGCTTCTCCCAAGATCAA
TAAAGCCACTTACTTTGCCATCTTTCACAAAGATGTTGCTGTCTCCCAGGTCGCCGTGGGAAAAGACAAG
TTCCTCTTCGGGCTTTTCCGTCTTTAAAAAATCATACAGCTCGCGCGGATCTTTAAATGGAGTGTCTTCT
TCCCAGTTTTCGCAATCCACATCGGCCAGATCGTTATTCAGTAAGTAATCCAATTCGGCTAAGCGGCTGT
CTAAGCTATTCGTATAGGGACAATCCGATATGTCGATGGAGTGAAAGAGCCTGATGCACTCCGCATACAG
CTCGATAATCTTTTCAGGGCTTTGTTCATCTTCATACTCTTCCGAGCAAAGGACGCCATCGGCCTCACTC
ATGAGCAGATTGCTCCAGCCATCATGCCGTTCAAAGTGCAGGACCTTTGGAACAGGCAGCTTTCCTTCCA
GCCATAGCATCATGTCCTTTTCCCGTTCCACATCATAGGTGGTCCCTTTATACCGGCTGTCCGTCATTTT
TAAATATAGGTTTTCATTTTCTCCCACCAGCTTATATACCTTAGCAGGAGACATTCCTTCCGTATCTTTT
ACGCAGCGGTATTTTTCGATCAGTTTTTTCAATTCCGGTGATATTCTCATTTTAGCCATTTATTATTTCC
TTCCTCTTTTCTACAGTATTTAAAGATACCCCAAGAAGCTAATTATAACAAGACGAACTCCAATTCACTG
TTCCTTGCATTCTAAAACCTTAAATACCAGAA
Features (pLannotate 1.2.2; 7 found; start..end, strand, type, name):
    189..210     -  CDS            superfolder GFP (fragment): GFP variant that folds robustly even when fused to poorly folded proteins (Pédelacq et al., 2006)
    210..285     +  misc_RNA       gRNA scaffold: guide RNA scaffold for the Streptococcus pyogenes CRISPR/Cas9 system
    335..358     -  misc_feature   MCS (fragment): pBluescript multiple cloning site
    371..389     -  promoter       T3 promoter: promoter for bacteriophage T3 RNA polymerase
   1264..1884    +  CDS            repB: REPB_STRAG - Experimental evidence at protein level: Swiss-Prot protein existence level 1. Is essential for plasmid replication. Nicks the positive strand at the plus origin of replication. From Streptococcus agalactiae.
   2051..2072    +  misc_feature   HA-R (fragment): right homology arm from intron 1 of the mouse Rosa26 gene (Soriano, 1999)
   2275..3069    -  CDS            KanR: aminoglycoside phosphotransferase; aphA-3; confers resistance to kanamycin
