[The description below was written by a language model from this plasmid's Addgene catalogue record and pLannotate feature annotations shown in this document.]
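Description:
pGCP123-GFP_g1 is a small (about 3.2 kb) bacterial CRISPR interference guide plasmid built on the pGCP123 backbone, a high-copy shuttle vector that can be maintained in both E. coli and Enterococcus faecalis. Replication is associated with an annotated repB gene, which encodes a streptococcal-type initiator protein that nicks the plus strand at the plasmid origin, as in rolling-circle replicons of Gram-positive bacteria. Selection in both hosts relies on the aphA-3 aminoglycoside phosphotransferase, which confers kanamycin resistance. Remnants of a pBluescript-type multiple cloning site and a T3 promoter are also annotated. A very short match to a mouse Rosa26 homology arm is most likely a spurious annotation hit rather than a functional element.

The insert, added by ligation-independent cloning of a synthetic fragment, is a single-guide RNA cassette driven by the nisin-inducible nisA promoter. It consists of a 20-nt spacer targeting GFP fused to the Streptococcus pyogenes Cas9 guide scaffold, together with a barcode sequence. The short "superfolder GFP" fragment annotated on the minus strand directly next to the scaffold corresponds to this spacer rather than to any GFP coding sequence. That orientation fits the record's "NT" label, which probably denotes the non-template strand, although the record does not expand the abbreviation. The nisA promoter and the barcode are not picked up in the feature table.

The plasmid carries no dCas9, so repression requires dCas9 to be supplied separately. With it, adding nisin induces guide expression and silences a GFP reporter. The associated work describes a multiplex, inducible CRISPRi system for studying stage-specific genetic requirements in E. faecalis biofilms.
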