Addgene plasmid #153518: pGCP123-GFP_g1
Purpose: sgRNA to GFP gene (NT) under nisin-inducible nisA promoter, barcoded
Depositing lab: Kimberly Kline. Depositing organization: Nanyang Technological University (NTU). Publication: Multiplex CRISPRi System Enables the Study of Stage-Specific Biofilm Genetic Requirements in Enterococcus faecalis. Afonina I, Ong J, Chua J, Lu T, Kline KA. mBio. 2020 Oct 20;11(5):e01101-20. doi: 10.1128/mBio.01101-20. PubMed 33082254.
Backbone
  Vector backbone: pGCP123
  Backbone manufacturer: Nielsen et at mBio. 2012 Jul 24;3(4):e00177-12. doi: 10.1128/mBio.00177-12.
  Backbone size w/o insert (bp): 2917
  Total vector size (bp): 3182
  Vector type: Bacterial Expression, CRISPR, Synthetic Biology
Growth in bacteria
  Bacterial resistance: Kanamycin, 50 μg/mL
  Growth temperature: 37°C
  Growth strain: DH5alpha
  Growth instructions: LB kan 50 (E. coli, grow for 48 hours) BHI Kan 500 (E. faecalis)
  Copy number: High Copy
Gene/Insert
  Gene/Insert name: PnisA-sgRNA(GFP_g1)_dCas9 scaffold (barcoded)
  gRNA/shRNA sequence: catctaattcaacaagaatt
  Species: Enterococcus faecalis
  Cloning method: Ligation Independent Cloning
  Sequencing primers: 5′ gBlock sequence ready for InFusion; 3′ gBlock sequence ready for InFusion
Terms and licenses: Academic/Nonprofit Terms; Industry Terms: Not Available to Industry
How to cite: pGCP123-GFP_g1 was a gift from Kimberly Kline (Addgene plasmid # 153518 ; http://n2t.net/addgene:153518 ; RRID:Addgene_153518)
